>Addgene plasmid #244692 | CL20_mEGFP_FOidr_140 | addgene full sequence | sequence record 488162 | Addgene NGS Result
AAAAAAAATCTAACCTCAAGTCAAGGCTTTTCTATGGAATAAGGAATGGACAGCAGGGGGCTGTTTCATA
TACTGATGACCTCTTTATAGCCAACCTTTGTTCATGGCAGCCAGCATATGGGCATATGTTGCCAAACTCT
AAACCAAATACTCATTCTGATGTTTTAAATGATTTGCCCTCCCATATGTCCTTCCGAGTGAGAGACACAA
AAAATTCCAACACACTATTGCAATGAAAATAAATTTCCTTTATTAGCCAGAAGTCAGATGCTCAAGGGGC
TTCATGATGTCCCCATAATTTTTGGCAGAGGGAAAAAGATCTGCTAGCTCGAGCAGCTGAAGCTTTATTG
AGGCTTAAGCAGTGGGTTCCCTAGTTAGCCAGAGAGCTCCCAGGCTCAGATCTGGTCTAACCAGAGAGAC
CCAGTACAGGCAAAAAGCAGATCTTGTCTTCTTTGGGAGTGAATTAGCCCTTCCAGTCCCCCCTTTTCTT
TTAAAAAGTGGCTAAGATCTACAGCTGCCTTGTAAGTCATTGGTCTTAAAGGTACCGTAATCTTATCTAG
AACCGGTTCACAGCAACTCGTAGTCGGGGACCATGCCCGTCAGCGTAGGCGCGCTATATGAGCCCTGTCC
AGCGGGCGGAACATGGGGCGGGTATCCGGGCAATGTGGTTGATGCTAAATCGCGCCCCGTTACAATAGGA
TACGACTGCGGCCCTGGAACGGATGACCCAATGTCTGCGGGTGTTGGAGACGCTAAATTGGCCTTCATGT
CATCCAGTCCTCCGGCCAAGCTAGCCATCGCGCTATACTCAGTCGTCTGTTCAGGTTTAATTGGCTCAGT
GGTTGTAAAAATATCACTGTAGTGCTGGCGTTCGAAAACGCGATCTAAGACTTCAAGCTGCTGCTGAGTA
AACAGGTCGCCGCGCATTTGCTTACGCAGGAAGTCGCGTCCCGGCAGAGAGTGTCCGTTTGGCACGGGGC
TTTCCTGGATGCCTTCATCGCGTTTACGCTTGTTAGTATCGGCCGAAGGTGAGGTAATTCCTAAAATTCC
AGAGATGCTATAACTTGACCCGGCGCTGTCGGTTGAAACACTCGATACTTGTGTTACCGACCCCGTAGAC
ACGATCGAATGGGAGCTCGCTGGCACGGGTTGGTTAGGCGGCTGTTGCACTTTAGTGCGAATGATGCGAT
TAATCGACCGGGAAGCGGCCGCACTTCCCCCGGAGCCTCCGCTTCCGCCCTTGTACAGCTCGTCCATGCC
GAGAGTGATCCCGGCGGCGGTCACGAACTCCAGCAGGACCATGTGATCGCGCTTCTCGTTGGGGTCTTTG
CTCAGCTTGGACTGGGTGCTCAGGTAGTGGTTGTCGGGCAGCAGCACGGGGCCGTCGCCGATGGGGGTGT
TCTGCTGGTAGTGGTCGGCGAGCTGCACGCTGCCGTCCTCGATGTTGTGGCGGATCTTGAAGTTCACCTT
GATGCCGTTCTTCTGCTTGTCGGCCATGATATAGACGTTGTGGCTGTTGTAGTTGTACTCCAGCTTGTGC
CCCAGGATGTTGCCGTCCTCCTTGAAGTCGATGCCCTTCAGCTCGATGCGGTTCACCAGGGTGTCGCCCT
CGAACTTCACCTCGGCGCGGGTCTTGTAGTTGCCGTCGTCCTTGAAGAAGATGGTGCGCTCCTGGACGTA
GCCTTCGGGCATGGCGGACTTGAAGAAGTCGTGCTGCTTCATGTGGTCGGGGTAGCGGCTGAAGCACTGC
ACGCCGTAGGTCAGGGTGGTCACGAGGGTGGGCCAGGGCACGGGCAGCTTGCCGGTGGTGCAGATGAACT
TCAGGGTCAGCTTGCCGTAGGTGGCATCGCCCTCGCCCTCGCCGGACACGCTGAACTTGTGGCCGTTTAC
GTCGCCGTCCAGCTCGACCAGGATGGGCACCACCCCGGTGAACAGCTCCTCGCCCTTGCTCACCATGGTG
GCGACCGGTGGATCCCGGGCCCGCGGTACCGTCGACTGCAGAATTCGGTTCACTAAACGAGCCCGGTTCA
CTAAACGAGCTCTGCTTATATAGACCTCCCACCGTACACGCCTACCGCCCATTTGCGTCAATGGGGCGGA
GTTGTTACGACATTTTGGAAAGTCCCGTTGATTTTGGTGCCAAAACAAACTCCCATTGACGTCAATGGGG
TGGAGACTTGGAAATCCCCGTGAGTCAAACCGCTATCCACGCCCATTGATGTACTGCCAAAACCGCATCA
CCATGGTAATAGCGATGACTAATACGTAGATGTACTGCCAAGTAGGAAAGTCCCATAAGGTCATGTACTG
GGCATAATGCCAGGCGGGCCATTTACCGTCATTGACGTCAATAGGGGGCGTACTTGGCATATGATACACT
TGATGTACTGCCAAGTGGGCAGTTTACCGTAAATACTCCACCCATTGACGTCAATGGAAAGTCCCTATTG
GCGTTACTATGGGAACATACGTCATTATTGACGTCAATGGGCGGGGGTCGTTGGGCGGTCAGCCAGGCGG
GCCATTTACCGTAAGTTATGTAACGCGGAACTCCATATATGGGCTATGAACTAATGACCCCGTAATTGAT
TACTATTAATAACTAGCACGCGTTCGAAGCTTGAGCTCGGTCCCCTCGGGGTTGGGAGGTGGGTCTGAAA
CGATAATGGTGAATATCCCTGCCTAACTCTATTCACTATAGAAAGTACAGCAAAAACTATTCTTAAACCT
ACCAAGCCTCCTACTATCATTATGAATAATTTTATATACCACAGCCAATTTGTTATGTTAAACCAATTCC
ACAAACTTGCCCATTTATCTAATTCCAATAATTCTTGTTCATTCTTTTCTTGCTGGTTTTGCGATTCTTC
AATTAAGGAGTGTATTAAGCTTGTGTAATTGTTAATTTCTCTGTCCCACTCCATCCAGGTCGTGTGATTC
CAAATCTGTTCCAGAGATTTATTACTCCAACTAGCATTCCAAGGCACAGCAGTGGTGCAAATGAGTTTTC
CAGAGCAACCCCAAATCCCCAGGAGCTGTTGATCCTTTAGGTATCTTTCCACAGCCAGGATTCTTGCCTG
GAGCTGCTTGATGCCCCAGACTGTGAGTTGCAACAGATGCTGTTGCGCCTCAATAGCCCTCAGCAAATTG
TTCTGCTGCTGCACTATACCAGACAATAATTGTCTGGCCTGTACCGTCAGCGTCATTGACGCTGCGCCCA
TAGTGCTTCCTGCTGCTCCCAAGAACCCAAGGAACAAAGCTCCTATTCCCACTGCTCTTTTTTCTCTCTG
CACCACTCTTCTCTTTGCCTTGGTGGGTGCTACTCCTAATGGTTCAATTTTTACTACTTTATATTTATAT
AATTCACTTCTCCAATTGTCCCTCATATCTCCTCCTTATGGTGTTTTACTAAACTTTTCCATGTTCTAAT
CCTCATCCTGTCTACTTGCCACACAATCATCACCTGCCATCTGTTTTCCATAATCCCTAATGATCTTTGC
TTTTCTTCTTGGCACTACTTTTATGTCACTATTATCTTGTATTACTACTGCCCCTTCACCTTTCCAGAGG
AGCTTTGCTGGTCCTTTCCAAAGTGGATTTCTGCTGTCCCTGTAATAAACCCGAAAATTTTGAATTTTTG
TAATTTGTTTTTGTAATTCTTTAGTTTGTATGTCTGTTGCTATTATGTCTACTATTCTTTCCCCTGCACT
GTACCCCCCAATCCCCCCTTTTCTTTTAAAATTGTGGATGAATACTGCCATTTGTACTGCTGTCTTAAGA
TGTTCAGCCTGATCTCTTACCTGTCCTATAATTTTCTTTAATTCTTTATTCATAGATTCTACTACTCCTT
GACTTTGGGGATTGTAGGGAATTTCCAGGTCTGAAGATCCTGCTGCTTGCTGTGCTTTTTTCTTACTTTT
GTTTTGCTCTTCCTCTATCTTGTCTAAAGCTTCCTTGGTGTCTTTTATCTCTATCCTTTGATGCACACAA
TAGAGGGTTGCTACTGTATTATATAATGATCTAAGTTCTTCTGATCCTGTCTGAAGGGATGGTTGTAGCT
GTCCCAGTATTTGTCTACAGCCTTCTGATGTTTCTAACAGGCCAGTATTAACTGCGAATCGTTCTAGCTC
CCTGCTTGCCCATACTATATGTTTTAATTTATATTTTTTCTTTCCCCCTGGCCTTAACCGAATTTTTTCC
CATCGCGATCTAATTCTCCCCCGCTTAATACTGACGCTCTCGCACCCATCTCTCTCCTTCTAGCCTCCGC
TAGTCAAAATTTTTGGCGTACTCACCAGTCGCCGCCCCTCGCCTCTTGCCGTGCGCGCTTCAGCAAGCCG
AGTCCTGCGTCGAGAGAGCTCCTCTGGTTTCCCTTTCGCTTTCAAGTCCCTGTTCGGGCGCCACTGCTAG
AGATTTTCCACACTGACTAAAAGGGTCTGAGGGATCTCTAGTTACCAGAGTCACACAACAGACGGGCACA
CACTACTTGAAGCACTCAAGGCAAGCTTTATTGAGGCTTAAGCAGTGGGTTCCCTAGTTAGCCAGAGAGC
TCCCAGGCTCAGATCTGGTCTAACCAGAGAGACCCAGTACAGGCAAAAAGCAGCTGCTTATATGCAGGAT
CTGAGGGCTCGCCACTCCCCAGTCCCGCCCAGGCCACGCCTCCCATGGTAATAGCGATGACTAATACGTA
GATGTACTGCCAAGTAGGAAAGTCCCATAAGGTCATGTACTGGGCATAATGCCAGGCGGGCCATTTACCG
TCATTGACGTCAATAGGGGGCGTACTTGGCATATGATACACTTGATGTACTGCCAAGTGGGCAGTTTACC
GTAAATACTCCACCCATTGACGTCAATGGAAAGTCCCTATTGGCGTTACTATGGGAACATACGTCATTAT
TGACGTCAATGGGCGGGGGTCGTTGGGCGGTCAGCCAGGCGGGCCATTTACCGTAAGTTATGTAACGCGG
AACTCCATATATGGGCTATGAACTAATGACCCCGTAATTGATTACTATTAATAACTAGTCAATAATCAAT
GTCGACCCAGGTGGCACTTTTCGGGGAAATGTGCGCGGAACCCCTATTTGTTTATTTTTCTAAATACATT
CAAATATGTATCCGCTCATGAGACAATAACCCTGATAAATGCTTCAATAATATTGAAAAAGGAAGAGTAT
GAGTATTCAACATTTCCGTGTCGCCCTTATTCCCTTTTTTGCGGCATTTTGCCTTCCTGTTTTTGCTCAC
CCAGAAACGCTGGTGAAAGTAAAAGATGCTGAAGATCAGTTGGGTGCACGAGTGGGTTACATCGAACTGG
ATCTCAACAGCGGTAAGATCCTTGAGAGTTTTCGCCCCGAAGAACGTTTTCCAATGATGAGCACTTTTAA
AGTTCTGCTATGTGGCGCGGTATTATCCCGTATTGACGCCGGGCAAGAGCAACTCGGTCGCCGCATACAC
TATTCTCAGAATGACTTGGTTGAGTACTCACCAGTCACAGAAAAGCATCTTACGGATGGCATGACAGTAA
GAGAATTATGCAGTGCTGCCATAACCATGAGTGATAACACTGCGGCCAACTTACTTCTGACAACGATCGG
AGGACCGAAGGAGCTAACCGCTTTTTTGCACAACATGGGGGATCATGTAACTCGCCTTGATCGTTGGGAA
CCGGAGCTGAATGAAGCCATACCAAACGACGAGCGTGACACCACGATGCCTGTAGCAATGGCAACAACGT
TGCGCAAACTATTAACTGGCGAACTACTTACTCTAGCTTCCCGGCAACAATTAATAGACTGGATGGAGGC
GGATAAAGTTGCAGGACCACTTCTGCGCTCGGCCCTTCCGGCTGGCTGGTTTATTGCTGATAAATCTGGA
GCCGGTGAGCGTGGGTCTCGCGGTATCATTGCAGCACTGGGGCCAGATGGTAAGCCCTCCCGTATCGTAG
TTATCTACACGACGGGGAGTCAGGCAACTATGGATGAACGAAATAGACAGATCGCTGAGATAGGTGCCTC
ACTGATTAAGCATTGGTAACTGTCAGACCAAGTTTACTCATATATACTTTAGATTGATTTAAAACTTCAT
TTTTAATTTAAAAGGATCTAGGTGAAGATCCTTTTTGATAATCTCATGACCAAAATCCCTTAACGTGAGT
TTTCGTTCCACTGAGCGTCAGACCCCGTAGAAAAGATCAAAGGATCTTCTTGAGATCCTTTTTTTCTGCG
CGTAATCTGCTGCTTGCAAACAAAAAAACCACCGCTACCAGCGGTGGTTTGTTTGCCGGATCAAGAGCTA
CCAACTCTTTTTCCGAAGGTAACTGGCTTCAGCAGAGCGCAGATACCAAATACTGTTCTTCTAGTGTAGC
CGTAGTTAGGCCACCACTTCAAGAACTCTGTAGCACCGCCTACATACCTCGCTCTGCTAATCCTGTTACC
AGTGGCTGCTGCCAGTGGCGATAAGTCGTGTCTTACCGGGTTGGACTCAAGACGATAGTTACCGGATAAG
GCGCAGCGGTCGGGCTGAACGGGGGGTTCGTGCACACAGCCCAGCTTGGAGCGAACGACCTACACCGAAC
TGAGATACCTACAGCGTGAGCTATGAGAAAGCGCCACGCTTCCCGAAGGGAGAAAGGCGGACAGGTATCC
GGTAAGCGGCAGGGTCGGAACAGGAGAGCGCACGAGGGAGCTTCCAGGGGGAAACGCCTGGTATCTTTAT
AGTCCTGTCGGGTTTCGCCACCTCTGACTTGAGCGTCGATTTTTGTGATGCTCGTCAGGGGGGCGGAGCC
TATGGAAAAACGCCAGCAACGCGGCCTTTTTACGGTTCCTGGCCTTTTGCTGGCCTTTTGCTCACATGTT
CTTTCCTGCGTTATCCCCTGATTCTGTGGATAACCGTATTACCGCCTTTGAGTGAGCTGATACCGCTCGC
CGCAGCCGAACGACCGAGCGCAGCGAGTCAGTGAGCGAGGAAGCGGAAGAGCGCCCAATACGCAAACCGC
CTCTCCCCGCGCGTTGGCCGATTCATTAATGCAGCGGATCCAGACATGATAAGATACATTGATGAGTTTG
GACAAACCACAACTAGAATGCAGTGAAAAAAATGCTTTATTTGTGAAATTTGTGATGCTATTGCTTTATT
TGTAACCATTATAAGCTGCAATAAACAAGTTAGCTTTTTGCAAAAGCCTAGGCCTCCAAAAAAGCCTCCT
CACTACTTCTGGAATAGCTCAGAGGCCGAGGCGGCCTCGGCCTCTGCATAAATAAAAAAAATTAGTCAGC
CATGGGGCGGAGAATGGGCGGAACTGGGCGGAGTTAGGGGCGGGATGGGCGGAGTTAGGGGCGGGACTAT
GGTTGCTGACTAATTGAGATGCGGATCCGCTGGCACGACAGGTTTCCCGACTGGAAAGCGGGCAGTGAGC
GCAACGCAATTAATGTGAGTTAGCTCACTCATTAGGCACCCCAGGCTTTACACTTTATGCTTCCGGCTCG
TATGTTGTGTGGAATTGTGAGCGGATAACAATTTCACACAGGAAACAGCTATGACCATGATTACGCCAAG
CTTGGGCTGCAGGTCGAGGGATCTCCATAAGAGAAGAGGGACAGCTATGACTGGGAGTAGTCAGGAGAGG
AGGAAAAATCTGGCTAGTAAAACATGTAAGGAAAATTTTAGGGATGTTAAAGAAAAAAATAACACAAAAC
AAAATAT
Features (pLannotate 1.2.2; 29 found; start..end, strand, type, name):
    199..254     -  polyA_signal   β-globin poly(A) signal: rabbit β-globin polyadenylation signal (Gil and Proudfoot, 1987)
    340..475     -  LTR            3' LTR (ΔU3) (fragment): self-inactivating 3' long terminal repeat (LTR) from HIV-1
    477..545     -  CDS            nef (fragment): NEF_HV1Z2 - Experimental evidence at protein level: Swiss-Prot protein existence level 1. Extracellular Nef protein targets CD4(+) T-lymphocytes for apoptosis by interacting with CXCR4 surface receptors. From Human immunodeficiency virus type 1 group M subtype D (isolate Z2/CDC-Z34) (HIV-1).
    577..1197    -  CDS            PAX5 (fragment): PAX5_HUMAN - Experimental evidence at protein level: Swiss-Prot protein existence level 1. (Microbial infection) Plays an essential role in the maintenance of Epstein-Barr virus genome copy number within the host cell by promoting EBNA1/oriP-dependent binding and transcription (PubMed:31941781). Participates also in the inhibition of lytic EBV reactivation by modulating viral BZLF1 activity (PubMed:23678172). From Homo sapiens (Human).
   1240..1956    -  CDS            mEGFP: mEGFP is a basic (constitutively fluorescent) green fluorescent protein published in 2002, derived from Aequorea victoria. It has moderate acid sensitivity.
   1970..2007    -  misc_feature   MCS (fragment): multiple cloning site
   2006..2022    -  promoter       tight TRE promoter (fragment): Tet-responsive promoter PTight, consisting of seven tet operator sequences followed by the minimal CMV promoter
   2038..2241    -  promoter       CMV promoter: human cytomegalovirus (CMV) immediate early promoter
   2242..2545    -  enhancer       CMV enhancer: human cytomegalovirus immediate early enhancer
   2613..2629    -  misc_feature   MCS (fragment): multiple cloning site
   2629..2654    -  CDS            Rev (fragment): human immunodeficiency virus 1 (HIV-1) Rev protein; rev; enhances nuclear export of unspliced and incompletely spliced viral mRNAs
   3031..3264    -  misc_feature   RRE: The Rev response element (RRE) of HIV-1 allows for Rev-dependent mRNA export from the nucleus to the cytoplasm.
   3398..3481    -  CDS            vif (fragment): VIF_HV1BR - Experimental evidence at protein level: Swiss-Prot protein existence level 1. Counteracts the innate antiviral activity of host APOBEC3F and APOBEC3G. Forms a complex with host APOBEC3F and APOBEC3G thus preventing the entry of these lethally hypermutating enzymes into progeny virions. Recruits an active E3 ubiquitin ligase complex composed of elongin BC, CUL5, and RBX2 to induce polyubiquitination of APOBEC3G and APOBEC3F. In turn, they are directed to the 26S proteasome for degradation. Vif interaction with APOBEC3G also blocks its cytidine deaminase activity in a proteasome-inde
   3624..3741    -  misc_feature   cPPT/CTS: central polypurine tract and central termination sequence of HIV-1
   3890..4249    -  CDS            HIV-1 gag (fragment): gag protein from human immunodeficiency virus 1; gag
   4233..4358    -  misc_feature   HIV-1 Ψ: packaging signal of human immunodeficiency virus type 1
   4405..4662    -  LTR            5' LTR (truncated): truncated 5' long terminal repeat (LTR) from HIV-1
   4664..5043    -  enhancer       CMV enhancer: human cytomegalovirus immediate early enhancer
   5074..5178    +  promoter       AmpR promoter: bla
   5179..6039    +  CDS            AmpR: β-lactamase; bla; confers resistance to ampicillin, carbenicillin, and related antibiotics
   6210..6798    +  rep_origin     ori: high-copy-number ColE1/pMB1/pBR322/pUC origin of replication
   6981..7035    +  CDS            lacI (fragment): lac repressor; lacI; The lac repressor binds to the lac operator to inhibit transcription in E. coli. This inhibition can be relieved by adding lactose or isopropyl-β-D-thiogalactopyranoside (IPTG).
   7037..7171    -  polyA_signal   SV40 poly(A) signal: SV40 polyadenylation signal
   7191..7326    -  rep_origin     SV40 ori: SV40 origin of replication
   7350..7372    -  promoter       SV40 promoter (fragment): SV40 enhancer and early promoter
   7379..7418    +  CDS            lacI (fragment): lac repressor; lacI; The lac repressor binds to the lac operator to inhibit transcription in E. coli. This inhibition can be relieved by adding lactose or isopropyl-β-D-thiogalactopyranoside (IPTG).
   7431..7452    +  protein_bind   CAP binding site: CAP binding activates transcription in the presence of cAMP. E. coli catabolite activator protein
   7467..7497    +  promoter       lac promoter: promoter for the E. coli lac operon
   7505..7521    +  protein_bind   lac operator: The lac repressor binds to the lac operator to inhibit transcription in E. coli. This inhibition can be relieved by adding lactose or isopropyl-β-D-thiogalactopyranoside (IPTG). lac repressor encoded by lacI
