[The description below was written by a language model from this plasmid's Addgene catalogue record and pLannotate feature annotations shown in this document.]
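Description:
CL20_mEGFP_FOidr_140 is a mammalian expression plasmid built on the CL20 backbone. The catalogue lists it only as a mammalian expression vector, but the feature table shows the architecture of a self-inactivating HIV-1 lentiviral transfer vector. A CMV enhancer sits upstream of a truncated 5' LTR and would drive the genomic transcript in producer cells. It is followed by the Ψ packaging signal with a partial gag sequence, the cPPT/CTS, the Rev response element, and a ΔU3 3' LTR fragment backed by a rabbit β-globin polyadenylation signal. Short fragments annotated as vif, Rev and nef appear to be residual viral sequence rather than functional genes. In bacteria the plasmid is maintained through a high-copy ColE1/pUC-type origin and selected with ampicillin via β-lactamase. An SV40 origin, an SV40 poly(A) signal and lac promoter/operator remnants are also present in the backbone.

The payload is an internal cassette in which the CMV immediate-early enhancer and promoter drive monomeric EGFP fused to the N-terminus of FOidr_140. This insert is an unmutated intrinsically disordered region taken from the human oncogenic fusion protein PAX5_JAK2. The depositor's comment suggests it corresponds to residues 134–342 of that fusion. Consistent with this, the annotation detects only a PAX5-derived fragment downstream of mEGFP, with no JAK2 match called. No separate mammalian selection marker is annotated, so mEGFP fluorescence is the only readout of expression. The construct lets the tagged IDR be expressed and visualised in mammalian cells. Given the associated study on protein condensate formation and RNA biology, it is probably used to examine the IDR's localisation and condensate-forming behaviour.
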