Addgene plasmid #244692: CL20_mEGFP_FOidr_140
Purpose: Express mEGFP-tagged intrinsically disordered protein (IDR), FOidr_140, derived from human fusion protein PAX5_JAK2
Depositing lab: Richard Kriwacki. Depositing organization: St. Jude Children's Research Hospital. Publication: Proteome-wide computational analyses reveal links between protein condensate formation and RNA biology. Maiti S, Tripathi S, Baggett DW, Phillips AH, Park CG, Wang J, Wahiduzzaman, Freyaldenhoven WT, Kinger S, Pioso BJ, Bollinger JC, Somjee R, Lang B, Babu MM, Kriwacki RW. Sci Adv. 2025 Dec 5;11(49):eady1420. doi: 10.1126/sciadv.ady1420. Epub 2025 Dec 3. PubMed 41337585.
Backbone
  Vector backbone: CL20
  Vector type: Mammalian Expression
Growth in bacteria
  Bacterial resistance: Ampicillin, 100 μg/mL
  Growth temperature: 37°C
  Growth strain: NEB Stable
  Copy number: High Copy
Gene/Insert
  Gene/Insert name: FOidr_140
  Species: H. sapiens (human)
  Mutation: Unmutated
  Tag / fusion protein: monomeric EGFP (N terminal on insert)
  Cloning method: Restriction Enzyme; 5′ cloning site Unknown (unknown if destroyed)
Terms and licenses: Academic/Nonprofit Terms; Industry Terms: Not Available to Industry
Depositor comments: PAX5_JAK2_134_342
How to cite: CL20_mEGFP_FOidr_140 was a gift from Richard Kriwacki (Addgene plasmid # 244692 ; http://n2t.net/addgene:244692 ; RRID:Addgene_244692)
